>Addgene plasmid #67500 | pSUPER-ARF5b | addgene partial sequence | sequence record 118813 | Lac-promoter 5'-CACTTTATGCTTCCGGCTCG-3'
ATTTCACACAGGAAACAGCTATGACCATGATTACGCCAAGCTCGAAATTAACCCTCACTAAAGGGAACAA
AAGCTGGTACCGGGCCCCCCCTCGAGGTCGACGGTATCGATAAGCTTTTCCAAAAACCATAGGCTTCAAT
GTAGATCTCTTGAATCTACATTGAAGCCTATGGGGGGATCTGTGGTCTCATACAGAACTTATAAGATTCC
CAAATCCAAAGACATTTCACGTTTATGGTGATTTCCCAGAACACATAGCGACATGCAAATATTGCAGGGC
GCCACTCCCCTGTCCCTCACAGCCATCTTCCTGCCAGGGCGCACGCGCGCTGGGTGTTCCCGCCTAGTGA
CACTGGGCCCGCGATTCCTTGGAGCGGGTTGATGACGTCAGCGTTCGAATTCCTGCAGCCCGGGGGATCC
ACTAGTTCTAGAGCGGCCGCCACCGCGGTGGAGCTCCAATTCGCCCTATAGTGAGTCGTATTACAATTCA
CTGGCCGTCGTTTTACAACGTCGTGACTGGGAAAACCCTGGCGTTACCCAACTTAATCGCCTTGCAGCAC
ATCCCCCTTTCGCCAGCTGGCGTAATAGCGAAGAGGCCCGCACCGATCGCCCTTCCCAACAGTTGCGCAG
CCTGAATGGCGAATGGG
[124 nt withheld, positions 648-771]
C
[78 nt withheld, positions 773-850]
CAAAAAAACTTGATTA
[49 nt withheld, positions 867-915]
CCCTTTGACG
