[The description below was written by a language model from this plasmid's Addgene catalogue record.]
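Description:
pSUPER-ARF5b is a mammalian RNA interference plasmid built on the pSUPER backbone, designed to express a short hairpin RNA against human ARF5 (ADP-ribosylation factor 5). It is propagated in E. coli as a high-copy plasmid under ampicillin selection. The record does not list a mammalian selection marker or a reporter, and no feature table is provided, so backbone elements beyond those named in the catalogue fields cannot be confirmed here.

The payload is an shRNA-encoding oligonucleotide insert cloned by restriction digestion between the BglII and HindIII sites, placing it directly downstream of the H1 promoter; whether either site survived cloning is not recorded. H1 is an RNA polymerase III promoter that produces small, defined transcripts without a polyadenylated tail, which makes it well suited to driving hairpin RNAs. After transfection, the transcript folds back into a stem-loop that is processed by the cellular RNAi machinery into an siRNA carrying a 19-nucleotide ARF5 target sequence, leading to degradation of the ARF5 mRNA. The "b" in the name probably marks this as one of more than one ARF5 target sequence in a series, although the record does not say so explicitly. M13 forward and reverse primer sites flank the insert region and are listed for sequence verification.

The construct is used for knockdown of ARF5 in human cells. The associated study examined how depleting individual ARF isoforms 1 to 5 affects membrane traffic in an isoform-selective way.
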