Addgene plasmid #67500: pSUPER-ARF5b
Purpose: Expression of shRNA targeting human ARF5b
Depositing lab: Richard Kahn. Depositing organization: Emory University. Publication: Isoform-selective effects of the depletion of ADP-ribosylation factors 1-5 on membrane traffic. Volpicelli-Daley LA, Li Y, Zhang CJ, Kahn RA. Mol Biol Cell. 2005 Oct;16(10):4495-508. Epub 2005 Jul 19. 10.1091/mbc.e04-12-1042 PubMed 16030262.
Backbone
  Vector backbone: pSUPER
  Vector type: Mammalian Expression, RNAi
Growth in bacteria
  Bacterial resistance: Ampicillin, 100 μg/mL
  Growth temperature: 37°C
  Growth strain: DH5alpha
  Copy number: High Copy
Gene/Insert
  Gene/Insert name: HsARF5 shRNA (alt name: pSUPER-ARF5b)
  gRNA/shRNA sequence: CCATAGGCTTCAATGTAGA
  Species: H. sapiens (human)
  Entrez Gene: ARF5
  Promoter: H1
  Cloning method: Restriction Enzyme; 5′ cloning site BglII (unknown if destroyed); 3′ cloning site HindIII (unknown if destroyed)
  Sequencing primers: 5′ M13-Fwd; 3′ M13-Rev
Terms and licenses: Academic/Nonprofit Terms; Industry Terms: Not Available to Industry
How to cite: pSUPER-ARF5b was a gift from Richard Kahn (Addgene plasmid # 67500 ; http://n2t.net/addgene:67500 ; RRID:Addgene_67500)
